>Addgene plasmid #194861 | eGFP-RAPH1-F2 | addgene full sequence | sequence record 388855 | Addgene NGS Result
GACGGATCGGGAGATCTCCCGATCCCCTATGGTGCACTCTCAGTACAATCTGCTCTGATGCCGCATAGTT
AAGCCAGTATCTGCTCCCTGCTTGTGTGTTGGAGGTCGCTGAGTAGTGCGCGAGCAAAATTTAAGCTACA
ACAAGGCAAGGCTTGACCGACAATTGCATGAAGAATCTGCTTAGGGTTAGGCGTTTTGCGCTGCTTCGCG
ATGTACGGGCCAGATATACGCGTTGACATTGATTATTGACTAGTTATTAATAGTAATCAATTACGGGGTC
ATTAGTTCATAGCCCATATATGGAGTTCCGCGTTACATAACTTACGGTAAATGGCCCGCCTGGCTGACCG
CCCAACGACCCCCGCCCATTGACGTCAATAATGACGTATGTTCCCATAGTAACGCCAATAGGGACTTTCC
ATTGACGTCAATGGGTGGAGTATTTACGGTAAACTGCCCACTTGGCAGTACATCAAGTGTATCATATGCC
AAGTACGCCCCCTATTGACGTCAATGACGGTAAATGGCCCGCCTGGCATTATGCCCAGTACATGACCTTA
TGGGACTTTCCTACTTGGCAGTACATCTACGTATTAGTCATCGCTATTACCATGGTGATGCGGTTTTGGC
AGTACATCAATGGGCGTGGATAGCGGTTTGACTCACGGGGATTTCCAAGTCTCCACCCCATTGACGTCAA
TGGGAGTTTGTTTTGGCACCAAAATCAACGGGACTTTCCAAAATGTCGTAACAACTCCGCCCCATTGACG
CAAATGGGCGGTAGGCGTGTACGGTGGGAGGTCTATATAAGCAGAGCTCTCTGGCTAACTAGAGAACCCA
CTGCTTACTGGCTTATCGAAATTAATACGACTCACTATAGGGAGACCCAAGCTGGCTAGCGTTTAAACTT
AAGCTTGCCACCATGAGCAAGGGCGAGGAGCTGTTCACCGGGGTGGTGCCCATCCTGGTCGAGCTGGACG
GCGACGTAAACGGCCACAAGTTCAGCGTGTCCGGCGAGGGCGAGGGCGATGCCACCTACGGCAAGCTGAC
CCTGAAGTTCATCTGCACCACCGGCAAGCTGCCCGTGCCCTGGCCCACCCTCGTGACCACCCTGACCTAC
GGCGTGCAGTGCTTCAGCCGCTACCCCGACCACATGAAGCAGCACGACTTCTTCAAGTCCGCCATGCCCG
AAGGCTACGTCCAGGAGCGCACCATCTTCTTCAAGGACGACGGCAACTACAAGACCCGCGCCGAGGTGAA
GTTCGAGGGCGACACCCTGGTGAACCGCATCGAGCTGAAGGGCATCGACTTCAAGGAGGACGGCAACATC
CTGGGGCACAAGCTGGAGTACAACTACAACAGCCACAACGTCTATATCATGGCCGACAAGCAGAAGAACG
GCATCAAGGTGAACTTCAAGATCCGCCACAACATCGAGGACGGCAGCGTGCAGCTCGCCGACCACTACCA
GCAGAACACCCCCATCGGCGACGGCCCCGTGCTGCTGCCCGACAACCACTACCTGAGCACCCAGTCCGCC
CTGAGCAAAGACCCCAACGAGAAGCGCGATCACATGGTCCTGCTGGAGTTCGTGACCGCCGCCGGGATCA
CTCACGGCATGGACGAGCTGTACAAGGGTACCGAGCTCGGATCCTCGGGTTCCAGTTCTTCCAGCATCCC
AGAGTCTCAGTCAAACCACTCCAATCAGTCTGATAGCGGAGTTTCTGACACCCAGCCAGCAGGACACGTC
CGTTCCCAGAGCATTGTGAGCTCCGTATTCTCTGAAGCCTGGAAACGAGGCACTCAGTTGGAAGAGTCCA
GCAAGGCCAGAATGGAGTCTATGAATCGGCCCTACACTTCACTTGTGCCCCCTTTATCCCCGCAACCTAA
GATAGTCACCCCCTACACTGCTTCACAGCCTTCACCACCTCTACCTCCTCCGCCACCCCCACCTCCTCCT
CCACCACCCCCTCCACCACCCCCTCCTCCCCCACTCCCCAGCCAGTCTGCACCTTCTGCAGGCTCAGCAG
CCCCAATGTTCGTCAAGTACAGCACAATAACACGGCTACAGAATGCGTCTCAGCATTCAGGGGCCCTGTT
TAAGCCGCCAACACCCCCAGTGATGCAGTCACAGTCAGTGAAGCCTCAGATCCTGGTACCCCCCAATGGA
GTTGTTCCACCACCCCCTCCCCCTCCTCCACCCCCAACCCCAGGCTCTGCCATGGCCCAGCTAAAGCCTG
CACCGTGTGCCCCATCCCTTCCACAGTTCAGTGCCCCGCCTCCTCCACTGAAGATCCATCAAGTTCAGCA
TATTACTCAGGTGGCTCCCCCAACACCCCCCCCACCTCCTCCTATCCCTGCACCCCTCCCTCCCCAAGCT
CCCCCAAAACCCCTTGTGACCATCCCCGCACCAACCAGCACCAAGACTGTGGCACCTGTTGTGACTCAAG
CTGCACCACCCACACCTACTCCTCCAGTGCCCCCAGCAAAAAAGCAGCCAGCTTTCCCTGCTTCTTACAT
TCCACCCTCTCCCCCTACCCCTCCTGTTCCAGTACCCCCGCCAACATTACCCAAGCAACAGAGCTTCTGT
GCAAAACCCCCTCCCTCTCCACTGTCACCGGTGCCCTCGGTCGTGAAGCAGATAGCCAGCCAGTAGCTCG
AGTCTAGAGGGCCCGTTTAAACCCGCTGATCAGCCTCGACTGTGCCTTCTAGTTGCCAGCCATCTGTTGT
TTGCCCCTCCCCCGTGCCTTCCTTGACCCTGGAAGGTGCCACTCCCACTGTCCTTTCCTAATAAAATGAG
GAAATTGCATCGCATTGTCTGAGTAGGTGTCATTCTATTCTGGGGGGTGGGGTGGGGCAGGACAGCAAGG
GGGAGGATTGGGAAGACAATAGCAGGCATGCTGGGGATGCGGTGGGCTCTATGGCTTCTGAGGCGGAAAG
AACCAGCTGGGGCTCTAGGGGGTATCCCC
[124 nt withheld, positions 2970-3093]
C
[91 nt withheld, positions 3095-3185]
A
[49 nt withheld, positions 3187-3235]
CCTTTGACGTTGGAGTCCACGTTCTTT
[37 nt withheld, positions 3263-3299]
ACCCTATCTCGGTCTATTCTTTTGATTTATAAGGGATTTTGCCGATTTCGGCCTATTGGTTAAAAAATGA
GCTGATTTAACAAAAATTTAACGCGAATTAATTCTGTGGAATGTGTGTCAGTTAGGGTGTGGAAAGTCCC
CAGGCTCCCCAGCAGGCAGAAGTATGCAAAGCATGCATCTCAATTAGTCAGCAACCAGGTGTGGAAAGTC
CCCAGGCTCCCCAGCAGGCAGAAGTATGCAAAGCATGCATCTCAATTAGTCAGCAACCATAGTCCCGCCC
CTAACTCCGCCCATCCCGCCCCTAACTCCGCCCAGTTCCGCCCATTCTCCGCCCCATGGCTGACTAATTT
TTTTTATTTATGCAGAGGCCGAGGCCGCCTCTGCCTCTGAGCTATTCCAGAAGTAGTGAGGAGGCTTTTT
TGGAGGCCTAGGCTTTTGCAAAAAGCTCCCGGGAGCTTGTATATCCATTTTCGGATCTGATCAAGAGACA
GGATGAGGATCGTTTCGCATGATTGAACAAGATGGATTGCACGCAGGTTCTCCGGCCGCTTGGGTGGAGA
GGCTATTCGGCTATGACTGGGCACAACAGACAATCGGCTGCTCTGATGCCGCCGTGTTCCGGCTGTCAGC
GCAGGGGCGCCCGGTTCTTTTTGTCAAGACCGACCTGTCCGGTGCCCTGAATGAACTGCAGGACGAGGCA
GCGCGGCTATCGTGGCTGGCCACGACGGGCGTTCCTTGCGCAGCTGTGCTCGACGTTGTCACTGAAGCGG
GAAGGGACTGGCTGCTATTGGGCGAAGTGCCGGGGCAGGATCTCCTGTCATCTCACCTTGCTCCTGCCGA
GAAAGTATCCATCATGGCTGATGCAATGCGGCGGCTGCATACGCTTGATCCGGCTACCTGCCCATTCGAC
CACCAAGCGAAACATCGCATCGAGCGAGCACGTACTCGGATGGAAGCCGGTCTTGTCGATCAGGATGATC
TGGACGAAGAGCATCAGGGGCTCGCGCCAGCCGAACTGTTCGCCAGGCTCAAGGCGCGCATGCCCGACGG
CGAGGATCTCGTCGTGACCCATGGCGATGCCTGCTTGCCGAATATCATGGTGGAAAATGGCCGCTTTTCT
GGATTCATCGACTGTGGCCGGCTGGGTGTGGCGGACCGCTATCAGGACATAGCGTTGGCTACCCGTGATA
TTGCTGAAGAGCTTGGCGGCGAATGGGCTGACCGCTTCCTCGTGCTTTACGGTATCGCCGCTCCCGATTC
GCAGCGCATCGCCTTCTATCGCCTTCTTGACGAGTTCTTCTGAGCGGGACTCTGGGGTTCGAAATGACCG
ACCAAGCGACGCCCAACCTGCCATCACGAGATTTCGATTCCACCGCCGCCTTCTATGAAAGGTTGGGCTT
CGGAATCGTTTTCCGGGACGCCGGCTGGATGATCCTCCAGCGCGGGGATCTCATGCTGGAGTTCTTCGCC
CACCCCAACTTGTTTATTGCAGCTTATAATGGTTACAAATAAAGCAATAGCATCACAAATTTCACAAATA
AAGCATTTTTTTCACTGCATTCTAGTTGTGGTTTGTCCAAACTCATCAATGTATCTTATCATGTCTGTAT
ACCGTCGACCTCTAGCTAGAGCTTGGCGTAATCATGGTCATAGCTGTTTCCTGTGTGAAATTGTTATCCG
CTCACAATTCCACACAACATACGAGCCGGAAGCATAAAGTGTAAAGCCTGGGGTGCCTAATGAGTGAGCT
AACTCACATTAATTGCGTTGCGCTCACTGCCCGCTTTCCAGTCGGGAAACCTGTCGTGCCAGCTGCATTA
ATGAATCGGCCAACGCGCGGGGAGAGGCGGTTTGCGTATTGGGCGCTCTTCCGCTTCCTCGCTCACTGAC
TCGCTGCGCTCGGTCGTTCGGCTGCGGCGAGCGGTATCAGCTCACTCAAAGGCGGTAATACGGTTATCCA
CAGAATCAGGGGATAACGCAGGAAAGAACATGTGAGCAAAAGGCCAGCAAAAGGCCAGGAACCGTAAAAA
GGCCGCGTTGCTGGCGTTTTTCCATAGGCTCCGCCCCCCTGACGAGCATCACAAAAATCGACGCTCAAGT
CAGAGGTGGCGAAACCCGACAGGACTATAAAGATACCAGGCGTTTCCCCCTGGAAGCTCCCTCGTGCGCT
CTCCTGTTCCGACCCTGCCGCTTACCGGATACCTGTCCGCCTTTCTCCCTTCGGGAAGCGTGGCGCTTTC
TCATAGCTCACGCTGTAGGTATCTCAGTTCGGTGTAGGTCGTTCGCTCCAAGCTGGGCTGTGTGCACGAA
CCCCCCGTTCAGCCCGACCGCTGCGCCTTATCCGGTAACTATCGTCTTGAGTCCAACCCGGTAAGACACG
ACTTATCGCCACTGGCAGCAGCCACTGGTAACAGGATTAGCAGAGCGAGGTATGTAGGCGGTGCTACAGA
GTTCTTGAAGTGGTGGCCTAACTACGGCTACACTAGAAGAACAGTATTTGGTATCTGCGCTCTGCTGAAG
CCAGTTACCTTCGGAAAAAGAGTTGGTAGCTCTTGATCCGGCAAACAAACCACCGCTGGTAGCGGTGGTT
TTTTTGTTTGCAAGCAGCAGATTACGCGCAGAAAAAAAGGATCTCAAGAAGATCCTTTGATCTTTTCTAC
GGGGTCTGACGCTCAGTGGAACGAAAACTCACGTTAAGGGATTTTGGTCATGAGATTATCAAAAAGGATC
TTCACCTAGATCCTTTTAAATTAAAAATGAAGTTTTAAATCAATCTAAAGTATATATGAGTAAACTTGGT
CTGACAGTTACCAATGCTTAATCAGTGAGGCACCTATCTCAGCGATCTGTCTATTTCGTTCATCCATAGT
TGCCTGACTCCCCGTCGTGTAGATAACTACGATACGGGAGGGCTTACCATCTGGCCCCAGTGCTGCAATG
ATACCGCGAGACCCACGCTCACCGGCTCCAGATTTATCAGCAATAAACCAGCCAGCCGGAAGGGCCGAGC
GCAGAAGTGGTCCTGCAACTTTATCCGCCTCCATCCAGTCTATTAATTGTTGCCGGGAAGCTAGAGTAAG
TAGTTCGCCAGTTAATAGTTTGCGCAACGTTGTTGCCATTGCTACAGGCATCGTGGTGTCACGCTCGTCG
TTTGGTATGGCTTCATTCAGCTCCGGTTCCCAACGATCAAGGCGAGTTACATGATCCCCCATGTTGTGCA
AAAAAGCGGTTAGCTCCTTCGGTCCTCCGATCGTTGTCAGAAGTAAGTTGGCCGCAGTGTTATCACTCAT
GGTTATGGCAGCACTGCATAATTCTCTTACTGTCATGCCATCCGTAAGATGCTTTTCTGTGACTGGTGAG
TACTCAACCAAGTCATTCTGAGAATAGTGTATGCGGCGACCGAGTTGCTCTTGCCCGGCGTCAATACGGG
ATAATACCGCGCCACATAGCAGAACTTTAAAAGTGCTCATCATTGGAAAACGTTCTTCGGGGCGAAAACT
CTCAAGGATCTTACCGCTGTTGAGATCCAGTTCGATGTAACCCACTCGTGCACCCAACTGATCTTCAGCA
TCTTTTACTTTCACCAGCGTTTCTGGGTGAGCAAAAACAGGAAGGCAAAATGCCGCAAAAAAGGGAATAA
GGGCGACACGGAAATGTTGAATACTCATACTCTTCCTTTTTCAATATTATTGAAGCATTTATCAGGGTTA
TTGTCTCATGAGCGGATACATATTTGAATGTATTTAGAAAAATAAACAAATAGGGGTTCCGCGCACATTT
CCCCGAAAAGTGCCACCTGACGTC
Features (pLannotate 1.2.2; 21 found; start..end, strand, type, name):
     28..80      -  misc_feature   bom (fragment): basis of mobility region from pBR322
    235..614     +  enhancer       CMV enhancer: human cytomegalovirus immediate early enhancer
    615..818     +  promoter       CMV promoter: human cytomegalovirus (CMV) immediate early promoter
    814..847     +  LTR            5' LTR (truncated) (fragment): truncated 5' long terminal repeat (LTR) from HIV-1
    863..881     +  promoter       T7 promoter: promoter for bacteriophage T7 RNA polymerase
    923..1636    +  CDS            GFP (S65T): GFP (S65T) is a basic (constitutively fluorescent) green fluorescent protein published in 1995, derived from Aequorea victoria.
   1631..2653    +  CDS            RAPH1 (fragment): RAPH1_HUMAN - Also known as ALS2CR18, ALS2CR9, KIAA1681, LPD, PREL2, RMO1. Experimental evidence at protein level: Swiss-Prot protein existence level 1. Mediator of localized membrane signals. Implicated in the regulation of lamellipodial dynamics. Negatively regulates cell adhesion. From Homo sapiens (Human).
   2700..2924    +  polyA_signal   bGH poly(A) signal: bovine growth hormone polyadenylation signal
   2928..2949    +  promoter       SV40 promoter (fragment): SV40 enhancer and early promoter
   2970..3398    +  rep_origin     f1 ori (sequence partly withheld): f1 bacteriophage origin of replication; arrow indicates direction of (+) strand synthesis
   3412..3741    +  promoter       SV40 promoter: SV40 enhancer and early promoter
   3808..4599    +  CDS            neo: KKA2_KLEPN - Also known as kan, nptII. Experimental evidence at protein level: Swiss-Prot protein existence level 1. Resistance to kanamycin, neomycin, paromomycin, ribostamycin, butirosin and gentamicin B. From Klebsiella pneumoniae.
   4623..4781    +  CDS            ble (fragment): BLE_KLEPN - Experimental evidence at protein level: Swiss-Prot protein existence level 1. Binding protein with a strong affinity to the bleomycin family of antibiotics. Binds to CL990; an antimitotic-antibiotic compound. From Klebsiella pneumoniae.
   4776..4897    +  polyA_signal   SV40 poly(A) signal: SV40 polyadenylation signal
   4970..4986    -  protein_bind   lac operator: The lac repressor binds to the lac operator to inhibit transcription in E. coli. This inhibition can be relieved by adding lactose or isopropyl-β-D-thiogalactopyranoside (IPTG). lac repressor encoded by lacI
   4994..5024    -  promoter       lac promoter: promoter for the E. coli lac operon
   5039..5060    -  protein_bind   CAP binding site: CAP binding activates transcription in the presence of cAMP. E. coli catabolite activator protein
   5073..5165    -  CDS            lacI (fragment): lac repressor; lacI; The lac repressor binds to the lac operator to inhibit transcription in E. coli. This inhibition can be relieved by adding lactose or isopropyl-β-D-thiogalactopyranoside (IPTG).
   5348..5936    -  rep_origin     ori: high-copy-number ColE1/pMB1/pBR322/pUC origin of replication
   6107..6967    -  CDS            AmpR: β-lactamase; bla; confers resistance to ampicillin, carbenicillin, and related antibiotics
   6968..7072    -  promoter       AmpR promoter: bla
