[The description below was written by a language model from this plasmid's Addgene catalogue record and pLannotate feature annotations shown in this document.]
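Description:
eGFP-RAPH1-F2 is a 7.1 kb mammalian expression plasmid built on the pcDNA3.1(+)-N-eGFP backbone that produces a fragment of human RAPH1 (lamellipodin), amino acids 535–868, fused at its N terminus to eGFP. The fragment was made by gene synthesis and inserted between the BamHI and XhoI sites of the backbone, placing it directly downstream of and in frame with the fluorescent protein coding sequence (annotated automatically as a GFP S65T-type variant). Transcription of the fusion is driven by the human cytomegalovirus immediate early enhancer and promoter and terminated by the bovine growth hormone polyadenylation signal. A T7 promoter lies between the CMV promoter and the open reading frame; it serves as a sequencing primer site and could support in vitro transcription.

In bacteria the plasmid is maintained at high copy through a ColE1/pUC-type origin and selected with ampicillin via the β-lactamase gene and its native promoter. An f1 origin is also present. For mammalian cells, the backbone carries a separate cassette in which the SV40 early promoter drives the neomycin phosphotransferase gene, followed by an SV40 polyadenylation signal, which would allow G418 selection of stable transfectants. Several short annotated fragments (an HIV-1 LTR piece, ble, lacI and lac promoter/operator remnants, a bom fragment) appear to be backbone remnants or partial annotation matches rather than functional elements. The construct is one of a series of lamellipodin fragments used to visualise localisation of defined RAPH1 regions in live or fixed cells, in work examining how myosin-X recruits lamellipodin to filopodia tips.
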