Addgene plasmid #194861: eGFP-RAPH1-F2
Purpose: Express the RAPH1 fragment (535-868) tagged to eGFP in mammalian cells.
Depositing lab: Guillaume Jacquemet. Depositing organization: Abo Akademi University. Publication: Myosin-X recruits lamellipodin to filopodia tips. Popovic A, Miihkinen M, Ghimire S, Saup R, Gronloh MLB, Ball NJ, Goult BT, Ivaska J, Jacquemet G. J Cell Sci. 2023 Mar 1;136(5):jcs260574. doi: 10.1242/jcs.260574. Epub 2023 Mar 2. PubMed 36861887.
Backbone
  Vector backbone: pcDNA3.1+N-eGFP
  Vector type: Mammalian Expression
Growth in bacteria
  Bacterial resistance: Ampicillin, 100 μg/mL
  Growth temperature: 37°C
  Growth strain: DH5alpha
  Copy number: High Copy
Gene/Insert
  Gene/Insert name: RAPH1 (alt name: Lamellipodin)
  Species: H. sapiens (human)
  Mutation: amino acids 535-868
  Entrez Gene: RAPH1 (a.k.a. ALS2CR18, ALS2CR9, LPD, PREL-2, PREL2, RMO1, RalGDS/AF-6)
  Promoter: CMV
  Tag / fusion protein: eGFP (N terminal on backbone)
  Cloning method: Restriction Enzyme; 5′ cloning site BamHI (unknown if destroyed); 3′ cloning site XhoI (unknown if destroyed)
  Sequencing primers: 5′ T7
Resource information
  A portion of this plasmid was derived from a plasmid made by: This vector was synthesized from GenScript. Briefly, the gene fragment was synthesized using gene synthesis and cloned into pcDNA3.1(+)-N-eGFP using the BamHI/XhoI sites.
Terms and licenses: Academic/Nonprofit Terms; Industry Terms: Not Available to Industry
How to cite: eGFP-RAPH1-F2 was a gift from Guillaume Jacquemet (Addgene plasmid # 194861 ; http://n2t.net/addgene:194861 ; RRID:Addgene_194861)
